Addgene plasmid #152908: pGBW-m4133456
Purpose: Mammalian expression plasmid for SARS-CoV-2 nsp6
Depositing lab: Ginkgo Bioworks & Benjie Chen. Depositing organization: Ginkgo Bioworks.
Backbone
  Vector backbone: pTwist_CMV_Hygro_6
  Backbone size w/o insert (bp): 6525
  Vector type: Mammalian Expression
  Selectable markers: Hygromycin
Growth in bacteria
  Bacterial resistance: Ampicillin, 100 μg/mL
  Growth temperature: 37°C
  Growth strain: DH5alpha
  Copy number: High Copy
Gene/Insert
  Gene/Insert name: SARS-CoV-2 nsp6
  Species: Severe acute respiratory syndrome coronavirus 2
  Insert size (bp): 863
  Mutation: wt
  Entrez Gene: ORF1ab (a.k.a. GU280_gp01)
  Promoter: CMV
  Tag / fusion protein: Cleavable TEV;6xHis-003 (C terminal on backbone)
  Cloning method: Unknown
Resource information
  A portion of this plasmid was derived from a plasmid made by: GinkgoBioworks
Depositor comments: NCBI reference sequence: YP_009725302.1
How to cite: pGBW-m4133456 was a gift from Ginkgo Bioworks & Benjie Chen (Addgene plasmid # 152908 ; http://n2t.net/addgene:152908 ; RRID:Addgene_152908)
