[The description below was written by a language model from this plasmid's Addgene catalogue record and pLannotate feature annotations shown in this document.]
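Description:
pGBW-m4133456 is a mammalian expression plasmid carrying wild-type SARS-CoV-2 nsp6, a non-structural protein released from the viral ORF1ab (pp1a/pp1ab) polyprotein. It is built on the pTwist_CMV_Hygro_6 backbone. The plasmid replicates in E. coli at high copy from a ColE1/pUC-type origin and is selected with ampicillin through a full-length β-lactamase gene. For selection in mammalian cells, a separate cassette places a hygromycin B phosphotransferase gene under the human ubiquitin C promoter, followed by a synthetic poly(A) signal.

The nsp6 open reading frame (about 860 bp) sits downstream of the CMV immediate-early enhancer and promoter elements. The annotation detects these as an enhancer plus partial or truncated promoter matches, whereas the catalogue simply lists the promoter as CMV. The automated annotation matches the insert to a fragment of the SARS-CoV-2 replicase polyprotein 1a. The nsp10 function text attached to that hit is generic to the polyprotein entry and does not describe this insert, which the catalogue identifies as nsp6. The coding sequence is fused at its C terminus to a backbone-encoded 6xHis tag. According to the record this tag is preceded by a TEV protease cleavage site, allowing affinity purification or detection and later removal of the tag, although only the His tag is annotated in the feature table. An SV40 poly(A) signal lies just downstream of the tag, annotated on the reverse strand.

The backbone also carries bacterial rrnG and T7 terminators and short β-globin insulator elements flanking the cassettes, presumably to limit read-through and interference between units. The construct suits transient or hygromycin-selected stable expression of tagged nsp6 in mammalian cells.
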