Features (pLannotate 1.2.2; 20 found; start..end, strand, type, name):
      8..874     +  CDS            R1A_SARS2 (fragment): Experimental evidence at protein level: Swiss-Prot protein existence level 1. [Non-structural protein 10]: Plays a pivotal role in viral transcription by stimulating both nsp14 3'-5' exoribonuclease and nsp16 2'-O-methyltransferase activities. Therefore plays an essential role in viral mRNAs cap methylation. From Severe acute respiratory syndrome coronavirus 2 (2019-nCoV) (SARS-CoV-2).
    893..910     +  CDS            6xHis: 6xHis affinity tag
    979..1100    -  polyA_signal   SV40 poly(A) signal: SV40 polyadenylation signal
   1123..1192    -  CDS            large T antigen (fragment): large T antigen from SV40 (simian virus 40)
   1215..1261    +  terminator     T7 terminator: transcription terminator for bacteriophage T7 RNA polymerase
   1291..1427    +  terminator     rrnG terminator: transcription terminator from the E. coli ribosomal RNA rrnG operon (Albrechtsen et al., 1991)
   1472..1543    +  misc_feature   3' β-globin insulator: insulator downstream of the human β-globin locus (Farrell et al., 2002)
   1769..2357    -  rep_origin     ori: high-copy-number ColE1/pMB1/pBR322/pUC origin of replication
   2529..2593    -  CDS            bla(M) (fragment): β-lactamase lacking the signal sequence; bla(M); allows cytosolic expression of β-lactamase
   2857..4066    +  promoter       UbC promoter: human ubiquitin C promoter
   4076..5097    +  CDS            HygR (fragment): hygromycin B phosphotransferase confers resistance to hygromycin
   5125..5173    +  polyA_signal   poly(A) signal: synthetic polyadenylation signal
   5439..6299    +  CDS            AmpR: β-lactamase; bla; confers resistance to ampicillin, carbenicillin, and related antibiotics
   6312..6448    +  terminator     rrnG terminator: transcription terminator from the E. coli ribosomal RNA rrnG operon (Albrechtsen et al., 1991)
   6593..6664    +  misc_feature   5' β-globin insulator: insulator upstream of the human β-globin locus (Farrell et al., 2002)
   6669..6715    -  terminator     T7 terminator: transcription terminator for bacteriophage T7 RNA polymerase
   6733..6781    -  polyA_signal   poly(A) signal: synthetic polyadenylation signal
   6862..7165    +  enhancer       CMV enhancer: human cytomegalovirus immediate early enhancer
   7238..7255    -  promoter       CMV promoter (fragment): human cytomegalovirus (CMV) immediate early promoter
   7318..7369    +  promoter       CMVd2 promoter: truncated human cytomegalovirus (CMV) immediate early promoter that yields moderately reduced expression relative to the full-length promoter
>Addgene plasmid #152908 | pGBW-m4133456 | depositor full sequence | sequence record 295920 | Full Sequence
CACCATGGCAGTGAAAAGAACAATCAAGGGTACACACCACTGGTTGTTACTCACAATTTTGACTTCACTT
TTAGTTTTAGTCCAGAGTACTCAATGGTCTTTGTTCTTTTTTTTGTATGAAAATGCCTTTTTACCTTTTG
CTATGGGTATTATTGCTATGTCTGCTTTTGCAATGATGTTTGTCAAACATAAGCATGCATTTCTCTGTTT
GTTTTTGTTACCTTCTCTTGCCACTGTAGCTTATTTTAATATGGTCTATATGCCTGCTAGTTGGGTGATG
CGTATTATGACATGGTTGGATATGGTTGATACTAGTTTGTCTGGTTTTAAGCTAAAAGACTGTGTTATGT
ATGCATCAGCTGTAGTGTTACTAATCCTTATGACAGCAAGAACTGTGTATGATGATGGTGCTAGGAGAGT
GTGGACACTTATGAATGTCTTGACACTCGTTTATAAAGTTTATTATGGTAATGCTTTAGATCAAGCCATT
TCCATGTGGGCTCTTATAATCTCTGTTACTTCTAACTACTCAGGTGTAGTTACAACTGTCATGTTTTTGG
CCAGAGGTATTGTTTTTATGTGTGTTGAGTATTGCCCTATTTTCTTCATAACTGGTAATACACTTCAGTG
TATAATGCTAGTTTATTGTTTCTTAGGCTATTTTTGTACTTGTTACTTTGGCCTCTTTTGTTTACTCAAC
CGCTACTTTAGACTGACTCTTGGTGTTTATGATTACTTAGTTTCTACACAGGAGTTTAGATATATGAATT
CACAGGGACTACTCCCACCCAAGAATAGCATAGATGCCTTCAAACTCAACATTAAATTGTTGGGTGTTGG
TGGCAAACCTTGTATCAAAGTAGCCACTGTAGAAAACCTTTACTTTCAGTCGCACCATCACCATCACCAT
TAAGGATCCGCAGGCCTCTGCTAGCTTGACTGACTGAGATACAGCGTACCTTCAGCTCACAGACATGATA
AGATACATTGATGAGTTTGGACAAACCACAACTAGAATGCAGTGAAAAAAATGCTTTATTTGTGAAATTT
GTGATGCTATTGCTTTATTTGTAACCATTATAAGCTGCAATAAACAAGTTAACAACAACAATTGCATTCA
TTTTATGTTTCAGGTTCAGGGGGAGGTGTGGGAGGTTTTTTAAAGCAAGTAAAACCTCTACAAATGTGGT
ATTGGCCCATCTCTATCGGTATCGTAGCATAACCCCTTGGGGCCTCTAAACGGGTCTTGAGGGGTTTTTT
GTGCCCCTCGGGCCGGATTGCTATCTACCGGCATTGGCGCAGAAAAAAATGCCTGATGCGACGCTGCGCG
TCTTATACTCCCACATATGCCAGATTCAGCAACGGATACGGCTTCCCCAACTTGCCCACTTCCATACGTG
TCCTCCTTACCAGAAATTTATCCTTAAGGTCGTCAGCTATCCTGCAGGCGATCTCTCGATTTCGATCAAG
ACATTCCTTTAATGGTCTTTTCTGGACACCACTAGGGGTCAGAAGTAGTTCATCAAACTTTCTTCCCTCC
CTAATCTCATTGGTTACCTTGGGCTATCGAAACTTAATTAACCAGTCAAGTCAGCTACTTGGCGAGATCG
ACTTGTCTGGGTTTCGACTACGCTCAGAATTGCGTCAGTCAAGTTCGATCTGGTCCTTGCTATTGCACCC
GTTCTCCGATTACGAGTTTCATTTAAATCATGTGAGCAAAAGGCCAGCAAAAGGCCAGGAACCGTAAAAA
GGCCGCGTTGCTGGCGTTTTTCCATAGGCTCCGCCCCCCTGACGAGCATCACAAAAATCGACGCTCAAGT
CAGAGGTGGCGAAACCCGACAGGACTATAAAGATACCAGGCGTTTCCCCCTGGAAGCTCCCTCGTGCGCT
CTCCTGTTCCGACCCTGCCGCTTACCGGATACCTGTCCGCCTTTCTCCCTTCGGGAAGCGTGGCGCTTTC
TCATAGCTCACGCTGTAGGTATCTCAGTTCGGTGTAGGTCGTTCGCTCCAAGCTGGGCTGTGTGCACGAA
CCCCCCGTTCAGCCCGACCGCTGCGCCTTATCCGGTAACTATCGTCTTGAGTCCAACCCGGTAAGACACG
ACTTATCGCCACTGGCAGCAGCCACTGGTAACAGGATTAGCAGAGCGAGGTATGTAGGCGGTGCTACAGA
GTTCTTGAAGTGGTGGCCTAACTACGGCTACACTAGAAGAACAGTATTTGGTATCTGCGCTCTGCTGAAG
CCAGTTACCTTCGGAAAAAGAGTTGGTAGCTCTTGATCCGGCAAACAAACCACCGCTGGTAGCGGTGGTT
TTTTTGTTTGCAAGCAGCAGATTACGCGCAGAAAAAAAGGATCTCAAGAAGATCCTTTGATCTTTTCTAC
GGGGTCTGACGCTCAGTGGAACGAAAACTCACGTTAAGGGATTTTGGTCATGAGATTATCAAAAAGGATC
TTCACCTAGATCCTTTTAAATTAAAAATGAAGTTTTAAATCAATCTAAAGTATATATGAGTAAACTTGGT
CTGACAGTTACCAATGCTTAATCAGTGAGGCACCTATCTCAGCGATCTGTCTATTTCGTTCATCCATAGT
TGCATTTAAATTTCCGAACTCTCCAAGGCCCTCGTCGGAAAATCTTCAAACCTTTCGTCCGATCCATCTT
GCAGGCTACCTCTCGAACGAACTATCGCAAGTCTCTTGGCCGGCCTTGCGCCTTGGCTATTGCTTGGCAG
CGCCTATCGCCAGGTATTACTCCAATCCCGAATATCCGAGATCGGGATCACCCGAGAGAAGTTCAACCTA
CATCCTCAATCCCGATCTATCCGAGATCCGAGGAATATCGAAATCGGGGCGCGCCTGGCCTCCGCGCCGG
GTTTTGGCGCCTCCCGCGGGCGCCCCCCTCGTCACGGCGAGCGCTGCCACGTCAGACGAAGGGCGCAGGA
GCGTCCTGATCCTTCCGCCCGGACGCTCAGGACAGCGGCCCGCTGCTCATAAGACTCGGCCTTAGAACCC
CAGTATCAGCAGAAGGACATTTTAGGACGGGACTTGGGTGACTCTAGGGCACTGGTTTTCTTTCCAGAGA
GCGGAACAGGCGAGGAAAAGTAGTCCCTTCTCGGCGATTCTGCGGAGGGATCTCCGTGGGGCGGTGAACG
CCGATGATTATATAAGGACGCGCCGGGTGTGGCACAGCTAGTTCCGTCGCAGCCGGGATTTGGGTCGCGG
TTCTTGTTTGTGGATCGCTGTGATCGTCACTTGGTGAGTAGCGGGCTGCTGGGCTGGCCGGGGCTTTCGT
GGCCGCCGGGCCGCTCGGTGGGACGGAAGCGTGTGGAGAGACCGCCAAGGGCTGTAGTCTGGGTCCGCGA
GCAAGGTTGCCCTGAACTGGGGGTTGGGGGGAGCGCAGCAAAATGGCGGCTGTTCCCGAGTCTTGAATGG
AAGACGCTTGTGAGGCGGGCTGTGAGGTCGTTGAAACAAGGTGGGGGGCATGGTGGGCGGCAAGAACCCA
AGGTCTTGAGCCCTTCGCTAATGCGGGAAAGCTCTTATTCGGGTGAGATGGGCTGGGCACCATCTGGGGA
CCCTGACGTGAAGTTTGTCACTGACTGGAGAACTCGGTTTGTCGTCTGTTGCGGGGGCGGCAGTTATGGC
GGTGCCGTTGGGCAGTGCACCCGTACCTTTGGGAGCGCGCGCCCTCGTCGTGTCGTGACGTCACCCGTTC
TGTTGGCTTATAATGCAGGGTGGGGCCACCTGCCGGTAGGTGTGCGGTAGGCTTTTCTCCGTCGCAGGAC
GCAGGGTTCGGGCCTAGGGTAGGCTCTCCTGAATCGACAGGCGCCGGACCTCTGGTGAGGGGAGGGATAA
GTGAGGCGTCAGTTTCTTTGGTCGGTTTTATGTACCTATCTTCTTAAGTAGCTGAAGCTCCGGTTTTGAA
CTATGCGCTCGGGGTTGGCGAGTGTGTTTTGTGAAGTTTTTTAGGCACCTTTTGAAATGTAATCATTTGG
GTCAATATGTAATTTTCAGTGTTAGACTTGTAAATTGTCCGCTAAATTCTGGCCGTTTTTGGCTTTTTTG
TTAGACAACATGGGTAAAAAGCCTGAACTCACCGCGACGTCTGTCGAGAAGTTTCTGATCGAAAAGTTCG
ACAGCGTCTCCGACCTGATGCAGCTCTCGGAGGGCGAAGAATCTCGTGCTTTCAGCTTCGATGTAGGAGG
GCGTGGATATGTCCTGCGGGTAAATAGCTGCGCCGATGGTTTCTACAAAGATCGTTATGTTTATCGGCAC
TTTGCATCCGCCGCGCTCCCGATTCCGGAAGTGCTTGACATTGGGGAGTTCAGCGAGAGCCTGACCTATT
GCATCTCCCGCCGTGCACAGGGTGTCACGTTGCAAGACCTGCCTGAAACCGAACTGCCCGCTGTTCTGCA
GCCGGTCGCGGAGGCAATGGATGCCATCGCTGCCGCCGATCTTAGCCAGACGAGCGGGTTCGGCCCATTC
GGACCGCAAGGAATCGGTCAATACACTACATGGCGTGATTTCATATGCGCGATTGCTGATCCCCATGTGT
ATCACTGGCAAACTGTGATGGACGACACCGTCAGTGCGTCCGTCGCGCAGGCTCTCGATGAGCTGATGCT
TTGGGCCGAGGACTGCCCCGAAGTCCGGCACCTCGTGCACGCGGATTTCGGCTCCAACAATGTCCTGACG
GACAATGGCCGCATAACAGCGGTCATTGACTGGAGCGAGGCGATGTTCGGGGATTCCCAATACGAGGTCG
CCAACATCTTCTTCTGGAGGCCGTGGTTGGCTTGTATGGAGCAGCAGACGCGCTACTTCGAGCGGAGGCA
TCCGGAGCTTGCAGGATCGCCCCGGCTCCGGGCGTATATGCTCCGCATTGGTCTTGACCAACTCTATCAG
AGCTTGGTTGACGGCAATTTCGATGATGCAGCTTGGGCGCAGGGTCGATGCGACGCAATCGTCCGATCCG
GAGCCGGGACTGTCGGGCGTACACAAATCGCCCGCAGAAGCGCCGCCGTCTGGACCGATGGCTGTGTAGA
AGTACTCGCCGATAGTGGAAACCGACGCCCCAGCACTCGTCCGAGGGCAAAGGAATAAGCTAGTATGTAA
GCCTAGTCTTAGATAATAAAATCGCTATCCATCGAAGATGGATGTGTGTTGGTTTTTTGTGTGTGTAACG
CTAGGCGCGCCTGGTGTACCGAGAACGATCCTCTCAGTGCGAGTCTCGACGATCCATATCGTTGCTTGGC
AGTCAGCCAGTCGGAATCCAGCTTGGGACCCAGGAAGTCCAATCGTCAGATATTGTACTCAAGCCTGGTC
ACGGCAGCGTACCGATCTGTTTAAACCTAGATATTGATAGTCTGATCGGTCAACGTATAATCGAGTCCTA
GCTTTTGCAAACATCTATCAAGAGACAGGATCAGCAGGAGGCTTTCGCATGAGTATTCAACATTTCCGTG
TCGCCCTTATTCCCTTTTTTGCGGCATTTTGCCTTCCTGTTTTTGCTCACCCAGAAACGCTGGTGAAAGT
AAAAGATGCTGAAGATCAGTTGGGTGCGCGAGTGGGTTACATCGAACTGGATCTCAACAGCGGTAAGATC
CTTGAGAGTTTTCGCCCCGAAGAACGCTTTCCAATGATGAGCACTTTTAAAGTTCTGCTATGTGGCGCGG
TATTATCCCGTATTGACGCCGGGCAAGAGCAACTCGGTCGCCGCATACACTATTCTCAGAATGACTTGGT
TGAGTATTCACCAGTCACAGAAAAGCATCTTACGGATGGCATGACAGTAAGAGAATTATGCAGTGCTGCC
ATAACCATGAGTGATAACACTGCGGCCAACTTACTTCTGACAACGATTGGAGGACCGAAGGAGCTAACCG
CTTTTTTGCACAACATGGGGGATCATGTAACTCGCCTTGATCGTTGGGAACCGGAGCTGAATGAAGCCAT
ACCAAACGACGAGCGTGACACCACGATGCCTGTAGCAATGGCAACAACCTTGCGTAAACTATTAACTGGC
GAACTACTTACTCTAGCTTCCCGGCAACAGTTGATAGACTGGATGGAGGCGGATAAAGTTGCAGGACCAC
TTCTGCGCTCGGCCCTTCCGGCTGGCTGGTTTATTGCTGATAAATCTGGAGCCGGTGAGCGTGGGTCTCG
CGGTATCATTGCAGCACTGGGGCCAGATGGTAAGCCCTCCCGTATCGTAGTTATCTACACGACGGGGAGT
CAGGCAACTATGGATGAACGAAATAGACAGATCGCTGAGATAGGTGCCTCACTGATTAAGCATTGGTAAC
CGATTCTAGGTGCATTGGCGCAGAAAAAAATGCCTGATGCGACGCTGCGCGTCTTATACTCCCACATATG
CCAGATTCAGCAACGGATACGGCTTCCCCAACTTGCCCACTTCCATACGTGTCCTCCTTACCAGAAATTT
ATCCTTAAGATCGTTTAAACTCGACTCTGGCTCTATCGAATCTCCGTCGTTTCGAGCTTACGCGAACAGC
CGTGGCGCTCATTTGCTCGTCGGGCATCGAATCTCGTCAGCTATCGTCAGCTTACCTTTTTGGCAGCGAT
CGCGGCTCCCGACATCTTGGACCATTAGCTCCACAGGTATCTTCTTCCCTCTAGTGGTCATAACAGCAGC
TTCAGCTACCTCTCAATTCAAAAAACCCCTCAAGACCCGTTTAGAGGCCCCAAGGGGTTATGCTATCAAT
CGTTGCGTTACACACACAAAAAACCAACACACATCCATCTTCGATGGATAGCGATTTTATTATCTAACTG
CTGATCGAGTGTAGCCAGATCTAGTAATCAATTACGGGGTCATTAGTTCATAGCCCATATATGGAGTTCC
GCGTTACATAACTTACGGTAAATGGCCCGCCTGGCTGACCGCCCAACGACCCCCGCCCATTGACGTCAAT
AATGACGTATGTTCCCATAGTAACGCCAATAGGGACTTTCCATTGACGTCAATGGGTGGAGTATTTACGG
TAAACTGCCCACTTGGCAGTACATCAAGTGTATCATATGCCAAGTACGCCCCCTATTGACGTCAATGACG
GTAAATGGCCCGCCTGGCATTATGCCCAGTACATGACCTTATGGGACTTTCCTACTTGGCAGTACATCTA
CGTATTAGTCATCGCTATTACCATGCTGATGCGGTTTTGGCAGTACATCAATGGGCGTGGATAGCGGTTT
GACTCACGGGGATTTCCAAGTCTCCACCCCATTGACGTCAATGGGAGTTTGTTTTGGCACCAAAATCAAC
GGGACTTTCCAAAATGTCGTAACAACTCCGCCCCATTGACGCAAATGGGCGGTAGGCGTGTACGGTGGGA
GGTCTATATAAGCAGAGCTGGTTTAGTGAACCGTCAGATCAGATCTTTGTCGATCCTACCATCCACTCGA
CACACCCGCCAGCGGCCGC
